>Addgene plasmid #190608 | HA-doraWT_rescue_construct | addgene full sequence | sequence record 373332 | Addgene NGS Result
TGGCGGGGTCTGTGGCTGGGCGCGACGTCACCGACGTTGGAGCCACTCCTTTGACCATGTGTGCGTGTGT
GTATTATTCGTGTCTCGCCACTCGCCGGTTGTTTTTTTCTTTTTATGCTGCGCTCTCTCTAGCGCCATCT
CGCTTACGCATGCTCAACGCACCGCATGTTGCCGTTTCCTTTTATGCGTCATTTTGGCTCGAAATAGGCA
ATTATTTAAACAAAGATTAGTCAACGAAAACGCTAAAATAAATAAGTCTACAATATGGTTACTTATTGCC
ATGTGTGTGCAGCCAACGATAGCAACAAAAGCAACAACACAGGTGGCTTTCCCTCTTTCACTTTTTGTTT
GCAAGCCGCGTGCGAGCAAGACGGCACGACCGGCAAACGCAATTACGCTGACAAAGAGCAGACGAAGTTT
TGGCGAAAAACATCAAGGCGCCTGATACGAATGCATTTGCAATAACAATTGCGATATTTAATATTGTTTA
TGAAGCTGTTTGACTTCAAAACACACAAAAAAAAAAATAAAACAAATTATTTGAAAGAGAATTAGGAATC
GGACGCTTATCGTTAGGGTAACAACAAGAAATGCTTACTGAGTCACAGCCTCTGGAAAACTGCCGCAAGC
CAGAGAGAGAGAGAAAAAGAGGGAGAGCAGCTTAGACCGCATGTGCTTGTGTGTGAGGCGTCTCTCTCTT
CGTCTCTGTTGCGCAAACGCATAGACTGCACTGAAAAAATCGATTACCTATTTTTTATGAATGAATATTT
GCACTATTACTATTCAAAACTATTAAGATAGCAATCACATTCAATAGCCAAATACTATACCACCTGAGCG
ATGCAACGAAATGATCAATTTGAGCAAAAATGCTGCATATTTAGGACGGCATCATTATAGAAATGCTTCT
TGCTGTGTACTTTTCTCTCGTCTGGCAGCTGTTTCGCCGTTATTGTTAAAACCGGCTTAAGTTAGGTGTG
TTTTCTACGACTAGTGAATGCCCTACTAGAAGATGTGTGTTGCACAAAATGTCCCTGGAATAACCAATTT
GAAGTGCAGATAGCAGTAAACGTAAGCTAATATGAATATTATTTAACTGTAATGTTTTAATATCGCTGGA
CATTACTAATAAACCCACTATAAACACATGTACATATGTATGTTTTGGCATACAATGAGTAGTTGGGGAA
AAAATGTGTAAAAGCACCGTGACCATCACAGCATAAAGATAACCAGCTGAAGTATCGAATATGAGTAACC
CCCAAATTGAATCACATGCCGCAACTGATAGGACCCATGGAAGTACACTCTTCATGGCGATATACAAGAC
ACACACAAGCACGAACACCCAGTTGCGGAGGAAATTCTCCGTAAATGAAAACCCAATCGGCGAACAATTC
ATACCCATATATGGTAAAAGTTTTGAACGCGACTTGAGAGCGGAGAGCATTGCGGCTGATAAGGTTTTAG
CGCTAAGCGGGCTTTATAAAACGGGCTGCGGGACCAGTTTTCATATCACTACCGTTTGAGTTCTTGTGCT
GTGTGGATACTCCTCCCGACACAAAGCCGCTCCATCAGCCAGCAGTCGTCTAATCCAGAGACCCCGGATC
GGGGTACCTACTAGTCCAGTGTGGTGGAATTCATGTATCCATATGATGTTCCAGATTATGCTGGAGGTTC
TTCATACCCCTATGATGTGCCTGACTACGCTGGCAGCGCCGGATACCCTTATGATGTGCCTGATTATGCT
GGAGGGAGCGGCGGAAGTGGGAGTTCAGGAGGCTCCGGATCAAGCGGCAGTAGTGGTGGAAGCGACCGCT
TCAGCTTCGACGACTCCATCCGCTTCGAGGAAGACTCCCTCTGCAGCTGGAGCTCTGAACCGGAATCGCT
GTGCAACAACTGGCGCGGCTGGAAGAAGCCCGCTGCAGGCAGCGGCGCAGGCAATGGCGGCTTGAGCGGC
ATGGGCGGTATGGCTGTGGCCGGCGGCTCAGGAGCACCGCCGTTCGGAGGAGCAGGAGCCTCTGGTTCCT
GCACACCGGGCGGCAATGGAACGGCCATGGCCAACACATCCACCTGCGGCAGACATTATGAAGTATCCAC
ATTGGCCGAACTGGCAGCCCGCTGTGTGGCCTCCTACATACCGTTCGAGCTGGTTGAGCACGTGTATCCG
CCGGTGCCGGAGCAGCTGCAGCTGCGCATTGCGTTCTGGAGCTTTCCGGACAACGAGGAGGACATCCGGC
TCTACTCCTGTCTGGCCAATAGCTCGGCGGACGAGTTCAATCGCGGCGACTCGTTGTTTCGGTTGCGAGC
TGTCAAGGATCCGCTGCAGATAGGCTTTCACCTCTCGGCCAGCGTTGTCAATCAGACGCCGCGTGCCTAT
TTCAATGTGGCCGTCACCTTTGACCGCCGACGCATCTCCTCTTGCAACTGCACCTGCACCTCGTCCGCCT
ACTGGTGCTCCCACGTAGTCGCCGTTTGTCTGCATCGCATCCATTGCCCCCAGGAGGTCTGTCTGCGTGC
CCCGGTATCGGAATCATTGACTCGCCTGCAACGCGACCAATTGCAAAAGTTTGCCCAGTATCTGATCAGC
GAGCTGCCTCAGCAGATCTTGCCGACGGCTCAGCGGCTCCTGGATGAGTTGCTCAGTGCGCAACCCACGG
CGATCAACACTGTGTGCGGTGCACCTGATCCCACGGCTGGGGCCTCGATCAACGACCAGACCAGCTGGTA
TCTGGACGAGAAGACGTTGCATAACAACATTAAACGAATCCTCATCAAGTTCTGTTTGCCCGCCCCGATT
GTGTTTAGCGACGTAAACTATCTGACGAACTCGGCTCCCCCAGCGGCGGCCGAATGGAGCTCGCTACTCC
GACCGCTGCGGGGACGTGAGCCGGAGGGCATGTGGAATCTACTTTCGATCGTACGCGAGATGTACAGGCG
CTGTGATCGGAACGCAGTGCGTCTGCTGGAGATCATCACGGAGGAGTGCTTGTACTGCGATCAGATACTC
ATCTGGTGGTTCCAGACGAAGTTGGCACTGATGATGGGGTCCCACGGCCACTCCGGCGGTAAGCATTCTA
ACACTCACTCCAACTCCACGGCACTGCAGCATGCTTGCAGTTCGCTGTGCGACGAAATCGTGGCACTGTG
GCGATTGGCAGCGCTCAATCCCGGCCTGGCGCCGGATGAGCGAGATATGCTGCACGCTCAGTTCACGGCC
TGGCATCTAAAGATTCTTGACCGGGTGGTCAAGAGCCGAATGATGCCGTCGTACACCAACAAGCACCAGC
AGAACTCGCGATCCGAGACGGAGCTGTTTATCGGCTTCAAGCCGGCCATCGAGGCGTGCTACTTGGACTG
GGAGGGCTACCCCATACCGGGAGTGACGCACACCCACGACACGAATCCCATCTACTACTCGCCGTTCACT
TGCTTCAAGCACACGGACCTCAAGGGCGAGTCTAACAATCCCGGCCAGCTGAATGCCACCCAAGCGCTGA
TGTCGAACAACAAGCACTACAATTACTTTAGTTCATCCAGCGATCATGGCATGCACGCAGGAGCCTTCAA
GCAGAGGTTGGACCGGCCTTTTCGTGAGTCGCGATTCTATACGAATCCGGCCGATCTGGACGGAGGAGCA
GCGTTGGCGGGCGGAGGATCCGGTAGGTTTTCCACGGGACTGGGCTCCGTTGCCGTTGGAGGAGCTGGTG
CAGGAGGCTTGGGTCAGATGAGCGGAGGAGTTAACAACTCTGTTGGAGGATCAGCGGCCGCCGAAGTGAA
TCCCGTGCAGCAGCAGCTTCCCAGTGGCTCGGCGGGAGTCGGTGCCTCTGTGACAAATGCCAAGGTTGTG
GTAGCAACAGATGGCAATCGTTCGAGTGCCAGCAGCGAGGGATTCTGCGAGAACGACGATTTCGGCGGCG
ACACCAGCAGCAGTCACAACTACTGTCCACCTGGACAGGCGGTTGTGCCTGGCCAGAAATCAGCCCTCAC
GGAGTCGGATTCGCAGAGCAGCTTCGATGCAGTGTCGCATCAGAGCAAGGATGAGCCACCAGTCGGGGGA
GTGGGTGTGGCAGTGGGTGTTGAACAAGCCCTTTCCACATCTGACACTTCGTCGGCCTCCTCCTCATCGT
CATCTGCTTCTACAGCTTCAGGGAGCTCTAATAGTTCCACTTCCTCTATGCTTATGGCTGGACAGGAGGC
TACTGTCGGTGTTGGTGGCGCTGTGCAGCAAACAACTCGTCGCCTCAGCAAGGATGAATCCTTTAGTAGC
AGTAGCGACGAGTTCAACCAGGGAGGCGTGGGTGGATCAGCAGGTCGAGTGGCTATGGCCTCCAGTGGAA
GCGGATCGGGTGCTGGCGACACAGTAGCGGTGGGATCGGGATCAACAGCTGGCGGAGATCTGACGCCGGT
GCCCAGCACGTCGGCAGCTGCCCGTGCTGCCTTGGCCGCCAGCTCGACAGGGCCGGTGATTTCTGCTTCA
CCTCATCTCGCAGCTAGCGCCGCTGGAGGCTTAGGAGTGCTGGGTGTGGGTGCAGACCAGCCTTGCACCT
CATCCGCGCATGCAGCCCGAGCACTGGCAGCTGCAGTGGCTGCTTCCAGCGATAAGCCGCATGTTTTCTC
CAATGTACGGCCCACAGAGGACGCCTGGGATATACTGCTGGCCAGAGCCGAGGGTTTGCATGCCCACGGT
CACGGAGCCGAGGCTTGCATCCTGGCCGTCCGTCTGGCCGAACAGATGCTGGCGAATCCGCCTAACCTAC
TTCTGGAACTGCCACCCGCACCCAAAAGAAAGGGCAAGAAGCAAAACGTGAATCCCATCTCGCATCAGCT
GACAGTTGTGGCCTCTGCAACGCTGTCCAAGTGCGCTTTTCTGTGCACAGTGCTGTCGGAGAACTCTGAA
CACTATCACATTGGCTTTCGGATATGCCTATTCGCCTTGGAGATGCCGCGACCGCCAGCAAGCACCAAGC
CCCTGGAAGTCAAGCTGGCCAACCAGGAGGCGGACATACTGGCTCTACTAAAGCGCCTGCCGCTGGGATC
CGCGGAACTGCAAGTAATCCGAGAGCGAGCTGAGCAACTGCGCAGCGGAACCTTTAAGACGCGAGGAGAG
GCTCTATTGCCTATTAACCTGGCCACGTTTATTTTCGATGCCCTAGTTACACTCAGCCCCTTAGGTGGAT
CCACAATTGTCCCTGGCGTGGCATCCACTAGTGGTGTATCAAGTGCGGCCGGCAAGTCTATGGTCAATAC
AGGCACACGTTTGCTGCTCTACAAGCACAACAGCGATGAGAGTCTGGGATTCGATGCTGCAGTGGCTGCT
CTCGGACTAAAAGCCAATGTGTCGGAGGCAGAGCATCCGTTGTTGTGCGAAGGAACCCGCCGGCAGCGCG
GGGATCTTGCTCTGACATTGCTTTCACACTACAAGGATGAGCCCCGCAAGATAGCCAAGATCATGGAGAA
GCTTCTGGACAGGGACATACATACGCTTCTAAATGCGCCACTCCTGCCCGCTTACTACTCGAGTAACCCG
CCTGTGAGGACGCGAAGTAATCAGCCCACGCGTAGGGAGGATCACGATTATGGCGGTGGCTCTGGATGCG
CCTCTTCCAACTGCAATCCGGTAGCCAATTTGTGTGAACTTTTGCCGGCGGACTACGGCAGTGTGGGTGG
AAACAGTCGACCACACAGCTCCACGAGTGCCGAACTGGAACTAAGCATGTGTGCCCTGAGCATGGCCAGC
AGTGGTAGCCAGTCGGGAGGCGTTCAAGGCATGGTGCCCACAACGAATGCAGCGGGAACCACGGGAACAC
CCAGTTCCAGCAGCACGACGGTCAGTGGGAGCCAGAATCCCAATGGTAATCCCAGTGGCAGCGGTGGAGG
AGGAAATGGCGGAGGTGGTAACGGAGGAGGAGGAGGCGGTGGCGGTGGTGGTGGAGGCTCCACCAGTAGC
CGAAGCAAGGAAAGCCGGTACAAGGGAAAGAGAGCATATCCCTCGATACCCAACCAGCCATCGGAAGCCA
GTGCTCACTTTATGTTCGAGCTGGCCAAGAATGTGCTGACCAAGGCCGGCGGCAATAGTTCCACATCGCT
CTTCACCCAGGCGAGCACGAGCCAAAATCACCATGGACCGCACCGTGCCCTCCACATGTGCGCCTTCCAA
CTAGGGCTGTATGCCCTCGGTCTGCACAACTGTGTGAGTCCCAATTGGCTATCGAGGACGTACTCGTCGC
ACGTCTCCTGGATCCTGGGGCAAGCTATGGAAATTGGTGCGCCGGCGATAAGCTTTCTGATAGACACTTG
GGAGGCGCATCTAACGCCTCCCGAAGCAGCTGGCATGGCCGATCGTGCGTCGCGCGGATGGGACAGCAAC
ATGGTCTATCCGGCGGCGGAGCTGGCTCTGTCCGTTCTGCCCCACGCAGCTGCCCTCAATCCCAACGAGA
TCCAGCGTGCGATTCTGCAGTGCAAGGAGCAAAGCGATCTGATGCTGGAGCGGGCCTGTCTCACCGTGGA
GACAGCTGCCAAGGGCGGCGGCGTCTATCCGGAGGTGCTATTCCAGGTGGCCCGCTACTGGTACGAGCTG
TACATGCGGAACACGCCGAATAACAGCGAGTTCGAGCCGCACGATGACACCATGGACCATTCGGCCGTGA
GTCTGAGCGCCCTCATTGAGTCCCAGCAGCAGCATGAGCTCCAGCAACAACAACAGGCAGTGCAGCAGCA
ACAGGCGGTTCAGCAGCAGCAGCAGGTGGTGCAGCAACAGCAGCAAGTGGTGCAGCAGCAACAACAGCTT
GGCATGCCCAATTCCGTGGTGCCAGGCGGCGTTGGCCCCGGCCCCGGACTACCCGTAGCAGTGCAGCCAC
CCGTAGTTGGTTCTGTCCAGAATCCACAGGCCCAATTCCAACCCGTGGGCGTCGCCTCACTGGCTCCCCT
CGGACTGGCGCAGTATCCACCGTACAGCTTCTGCCAGGGCTTGTATGCGCACCACCACAACATGAGCTAT
CCGCCCGGGCAGATGCAGATGTTCATTTCGGCAGGGCCGCCGCCGCCACCTCAAGCATACGGCGGCTACC
AGCAGCCGCCGCCACAGCAGCCGCCGAATCCGCAGCAACAGCAGCAGGTTGTGCAACAGCAGGTGCAGCA
GCAGCAGGTGGTGCAACAGCAACAGCAGCAGGTTCAGATGGCCGGGCAGGCGCCACCAGGTCACCCTGGG
CAGCAAGGACATCCAGGCCAACCGCCCTCTGGCTTCCAGCCGCAACCACCGCCAGGAGCATTCCAGGCGC
TGCCGCCGCAGGCCTATCAGGCAATGCAAGCGGGTCCCCCGGGCCCGCCGATGGGTCCGCCTCAGGGCTA
CTATGGTCCACCACCACCACCGCCTCCGAACGGTCCGCCTGGCGTGGGCGTGGGCGTCGGAGTCGGCGTT
GGAGTGGGCGTGATGCCAATGCGCCAGCATCAGCACCAACATCCCGTTTACCCATTCATGCAGCAGGCGC
CGCCGCAGCCACCGCAGCAGCAACAACCGCCGCCCTCGCAGCCACCCGTGCGACAACGACAACCACATCA
GTTTACACCCACCCAGCTGCGATATCTGCTGGCTGCCTACAATGTGGGCATGCTGGCCATGGAAACACTG
GCGCGACGCGTCCACGACGATCGGCCGCAGGCGAAGTATGCCCGCAATCCGCCGTACGGCGAGGATGTGA
AATGGTTGCTACGGATCAGCAAGAAACTGGGCACCCAGTATCTGCACCAGTTCTGCATCTGTGCGGTCAA
CTCGATCGTGAGTCCGTTCGTGCTGCATGACGTGGCCATTGAGTCCGCCCACTATCTGGGCAGGAACAAC
CACCAGATGGTGATGCAGCACCTGCGTTCTGCGCTCACGCCTCTCGTCCAGAAGTGTCAGCAGATGTACA
TCCAATGCATCCATCAGAAGCTGTATCATCTGACCCAGGGCGACTATGAGGAGTTTGCCAGCATTGTAGT
GGCGGCACGCGCCGCTTTCCAGATCACGCCGGAGGGGAACGCGCAATTCAAGGACTGGCTGCAGTCTATC
AAGCGATCGAAATCATGCAAAAAGGAACTGTGGACCCAGATCAATGCGGCCCTGCAGAGCAACTCCAAAA
AGGCCGGCCAGGCAAAAAAGAAAAAGGGATCAGGCAAGCTTGAGGGCAGAGGAAGTCTTCTAACATGCGG
TGACGTGGAGGAGAATCCCGGCCCTGCTAGCGGTAGCGGCAGCGGTAGCATGACCGAGTACAAGCCCACG
GTGCGCCTCGCCACCCGCGACGACGTCCCCCGGGCCGTACGCACCCTCGCCGCCGCGTTCGCCGACTACC
CCGCCACGCGCCACACCGTCGACCCGGACCGCCACATCGAGCGGGTCACCGAGCTGCAAGAACTCTTCCT
CACGCGCGTCGGGCTCGACATCGGCAAGGTGTGGGTCGCGGACGACGGCGCCGCGGTGGCGGTCTGGACC
ACGCCGGAGAGCGTCGAAGCGGGGGCGGTGTTCGCCGAGATCGGCCCGCGCATGGCCGAGTTGAGCGGTT
CCCGGCTGGCCGCGCAGCAACAGATGGAAGGCCTCCTGGCGCCGCACCGGCCCAAGGAGCCCGCGTGGTT
CCTGGCCACCGTCGGCGTCTCGCCCGACCACCAGGGCAAGGGTCTGGGCAGCGCCGTCGTGCTCCCCGGA
GTGGAGGCGGCCGAGCGCGCCGGGGTGCCCGCCTTCCTGGAGACCTCCGCGCCCCGCAACCTCCCCTTCT
ACGAGCGGCTCGGCTTCACCGTCACCGCCGACGTCGAGGTGCCCGAAGGACCGCGCACCTGGTGCATGAC
CCGCAAGCCCGGTGCCTGACTCGAGGGATCCAGACATGATAAGATACATTGATGAGTTTGGACAAACCAC
AACTAGAATGCAGTGAAAAAAATGCTTTATTTGTGAAATTTGTGATGCTATTGCTTTATTTGTAACCATT
ATAAGCTGCAATAAACAAGTTAACAACAACAATTGCATTCATTTTATGTTTCAGGTTCAGGGGGAGGTGT
GGGAGGTTTTTTAAAGCAAGTAAAACCTCTACAAATGTGGTATGGCTGATTATGATCAGTCGACCGATGC
CCTTGAGAGCCTTCAACCCAGTCAGCTCCTTCCGGTGGGCGCGGGGCATGACTATCGTCGCCGCACTTAT
GACTGTCTTCTTTATCATGCAACTCGTAGGACAGGTGCCGGCAGCGCTCTGGGTCATTTTCGGCGAGGAC
CGCTTTCGCTGGAGCGCGACGATGATCGGCCTGTCGCTTGCGGTATTCGGAATCTTGCACGCCCTCGCTC
AAGCCTTCGTCACTGGTCCCGCCACCAAACGTTTCGGCGAGAAGCAGGCCATTATCGCCGGCATGGCGGC
CGACGCGCTGGGCTACGTCTTGCTGGCGTTCGCGACGCGAGGCTGGATGGCCTTCCCCATTATGATTCTT
CTCGCTTCCGGCGGCATCGGGATGCCCGCGTTGCAGGCCATGCTGTCCAGGCAGGTAGATGACGACCATC
AGGGACAGCTTCAAGGCCAGCAAAAGGCCAGGAACCGTAAAAAGGCCGCGTTGCTGGCGTTTTTCCATAG
GCTCCGCCCCCCTGACGAGCATCACAAAAATCGACGCTCAAGTCAGAGGTGGCGAAACCCGACAGGACTA
TAAAGATACCAGGCGTTTCCCCCTGGAAGCTCCCTCGTGCGCTCTCCTGTTCCGACCCTGCCGCTTACCG
GATACCTGTCCGCCTTTCTCCCTTCGGGAAGCGTGGCGCTTTCTCATAGCTCACGCTGTAGGTATCTCAG
TTCGGTGTAGGTCGTTCGCTCCAAGCTGGGCTGTGTGCACGAACCCCCCGTTCAGCCCGACCGCTGCGCC
TTATCCGGTAACTATCGTCTTGAGTCCAACCCGGTAAGACACGACTTATCGCCACTGGCAGCAGCCACTG
GTAACAGGATTAGCAGAGCGAGGTATGTAGGCGGTGCTACAGAGTTCTTGAAGTGGTGGCCTAACTACGG
CTACACTAGAAGGACAGTATTTGGTATCTGCGCTCTGCTGAAGCCAGTTACCTTCGGAAAAAGAGTTGGT
AGCTCTTGATCCGGCAAACAAACCACCGCTGGTAGCGGTGGTTTTTTTGTTTGCAAGCAGCAGATTACGC
GCAGAAAAAAAGGATCTCAAGAAGATCCTTTGATCTTTTCTACGGGGTCTGACGCTCAGTGGAACGAAAA
CTCACGTTAAGGGATTTTGGTCATGAGATTATCAAAAAGGATCTTCACCTAGATCCTTTTAAATTAAAAA
TGAAGTTTTAAATCAATCTAAAGTATATATGAGTAAACTTGGTCTGACAGTTACCAATGCTTAATCAGTG
AGGCACCTATCTCAGCGATCTGTCTATTTCGTTCATCCATAGTTGCCTGACTCCCCGTCGTGTAGATAAC
TACGATACGGGAGGGCTTACCATCTGGCCCCAGTGCTGCAATGATACCGCGAGACCCACGCTCACCGGCT
CCAGATTTATCAGCAATAAACCAGCCAGCCGGAAGGGCCGAGCGCAGAAGTGGTCCTGCAACTTTATCCG
CCTCCATCCAGTCTATTAATTGTTGCCGGGAAGCTAGAGTAAGTAGTTCGCCAGTTAATAGTTTGCGCAA
CGTTGTTGCCATTGCTGCAGGCATCGTGGTGTCACGCTCGTCGTTTGGTATGGCTTCATTCAGCTCCGGT
TCCCAACGATCAAGGCGAGTTACATGATCCCCCATGTTGTGCAAAAAAGCGGTTAGCTCCTTCGGTCCTC
CGATCGTTGTCAGAAGTAAGTTGGCCGCAGTGTTATCACTCATGGTTATGGCAGCACTGCATAATTCTCT
TACTGTCATGCCATCCGTAAGATGCTTTTCTGTGACTGGTGAGTACTCAACCAAGTCATTCTGAGAATAG
TGTATGCGGCGACCGAGTTGCTCTTGCCCGGCGTCAACACGGGATAATACCGCGCCACATAGCAGAACTT
TAAAAGTGCTCATCATTGGAAAACGTTCTTCGGGGCGAAAACTCTCAAGGATCTTACCGCTGTTGAGATC
CAGTTCGATGTAACCCACTCGTGCACCCAACTGATCTTCAGCATCTTTTACTTTCACCAGCGTTTCTGGG
TGAGCAAAAACAGGAAGGCAAAATGCCGCAAAAAAGGGAATAAGGGCGACACGGAAATGTTGAATACTCA
TACTCTTCCTTTTTCAATATTATTGAAGCATTTATCAGGGTTATTGTCTCATGAGCGGATACATATTTGA
ATGTATTTAGAAAAATAAACAAATAGGGGTTCCGCGCACATTTCCCCGAAAAGTGCCACCTGACGTCTAA
GAAACCATTATTATCATGACATTAACCTATAAAAATAGGCGTATCACGAGGCCCTTTCGTCTTCAAGAAT
TAATTCTATATTCTAAAAACACAAATGATACTTCTAAAAAAAAATCATGAATGGCATCAACTCTGAATCA
AATCTTTGCAGATGCACCTACTTCTCATTTCCACTGTCACATCATTTTTCCAGATCTAAAAAAGCACCGA
CTCGGTGCCACTTTTTCAAGTTGATAACGGACTAGCCTTATTTTAACTTGCTATTTCTAGCTCTAAAACT
ACATAACGAATAAAAAAGGATTTAAGTGCAAATGGTAAAAAAGTGTCGAGTTTTTCTTGAGTTGATTGTG
CTGTAATGAGACTCTGCATTCGGCATTTGACTCGGCTTTTCCTACTCGTGCCGTATTTCAGGCTGCAAGT
CGAACAGATCTCGCTGCCTGTTATGTGGCCCACAAACCAAGACACGTTTTATGGCCATTAAAGCTGGCTG
ATCGTCGCCAAACACCAAATACATAATGAATATGTACACATTCGAGAAAGAAGCGATCAAAGAAGCGTCT
TCGGGCGGAGTAGGAGAATGCGGAGGAGAAGGAGAACGAGCTGATCTAGTATCTCTCCACAATCCAATGC
CAACTGACCAACTGGCCATATTCGGAGCAATTTGAAGCCAATTTCCATCGCCTGGCGATCGCTCCATTCT
TGGCTATATGTTTTTCACCGTTACCCGGGGCCATTTTCAAAGACTCGTCGGCAAGATAAGATTGTGTCAC
TCGCTGTCTCTCTTCATTTGTCGAAGAATGCTGAGGAATTTCGCGATGACGTCGGCGAGTATTTTGAAGA
ATGAGAATAATTTGTATTTATACGAAAATCAGTTAGTGGAATTTTCTACAAAAACATGTTATCTATAGAT
AATTTTGTTGCAAAATATGTTGACTATGACAAAGATTGTATGTATATCTTTAATGTATTCTCATTTTCTT
ATGTATTTATAATGGCAATGATGATACTGATGATATTTTAAGATGATGCCAGACCAAAAGGCTTGAATTT
CTGCGTCTTTTGCCGAACGCAGTGCATGTGCAATTGTTGTTTTTTGGAATATTCAATTTTCGGACTGTCC
GCTTTGATTTCAGTTTCTTGGCTTATTCAAAAAGCAAAGTAAAGCCAAAAAAGCGAGATGGCAATACCAA
ATGCGGCAAAACGGTAGTGGAAGGAAAGGGGTGCGGGGCAGCGGAAGGAAGGGTGGGGCGGGGCG
Features (pLannotate 1.2.2; 13 found; start..end, strand, type, name):
   1814..8119    +  CDS            ZSWM8_DROME: Experimental evidence at transcript level: Swiss-Prot protein existence level 2. Substrate recognition component of a SCF-like E3 ubiquitin- protein ligase complex that promotes target-directed microRNA degradation (TDMD), a process that mediates degradation of microRNAs (miRNAs) (PubMed:33184237). The SCF-like E3 ubiquitin-protein ligase complex acts by catalyzing ubiquitination and subsequent degradation of AGO1, thereby exposing miRNAs for degradation (By similarity). From Drosophila melanogaster (Fruit fly).
   8117..8146    +  CDS            nucleoplasmin NLS (fragment): bipartite nuclear localization signal from nucleoplasmin
   8240..8839    +  CDS            PuroR: puromycin N-acetyltransferase; pac from Streptomyces alboniger; confers resistance to puromycin
   8847..8981    -  polyA_signal   SV40 poly(A) signal: SV40 polyadenylation signal
   9004..9088    -  CDS            large T antigen (fragment): large T antigen from SV40 (simian virus 40)
   9089..9536    +  CDS            TcR (fragment): tetracycline efflux protein; tet; confers resistance to tetracycline
   9582..10170   -  rep_origin     ori: high-copy-number ColE1/pMB1/pBR322/pUC origin of replication
  10341..11201   -  CDS            AmpR: β-lactamase; bla; confers resistance to ampicillin, carbenicillin, and related antibiotics
  11202..11306   -  promoter       AmpR promoter: bla
  11456..11537   +  promoter       Ac5 promoter (fragment): Drosophila melanogaster actin 5C promoter
  11544..11619   -  misc_RNA       gRNA scaffold: guide RNA scaffold for the Streptococcus pyogenes CRISPR/Cas9 system
  11620..11765   -  promoter       dU6-2 promoter (fragment): RNA polymerase III promoter for Drosophila U6-2 snRNA (Das et al., 1987)
  11766..1602    +  promoter       Ac5 promoter (across the origin): Drosophila melanogaster actin 5c promoter
