[The description below was written by a language model from this plasmid's Addgene catalogue record and pLannotate feature annotations shown in this document.]
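Description:
HA-doraWT_rescue_construct is an insect expression plasmid of about 12.6 kb for puromycin-selectable expression of HA-tagged Dora (Dorado, CG34401) in Drosophila S2 cells. It is derived from the pAc-sgRNA-Cas9 backbone. The roughly 6.5 kb Dora insert was cloned between EcoRI and FseI sites, and the feature table shows no Cas9 coding sequence, so Dora appears to sit where Cas9 did in the parent vector. The backbone was also double-digested with BstZ17I and SapI to disrupt sgRNA expression. This fits the annotation, which shows only a fragment of the dU6-2 Pol III promoter next to the remaining S. pyogenes gRNA scaffold. In bacteria the plasmid is maintained through a high-copy ColE1/pUC-type origin and selected with ampicillin (AmpR under its own bla promoter). Fragments of a tetracycline resistance gene and SV40 large T antigen are backbone remnants.

Expression is driven by the constitutive Drosophila actin 5C promoter, which is followed by the Dora open reading frame carrying an N-terminal 3xHA tag according to the catalogue entry; the tag itself was not picked up by the automated annotation. Dora is annotated as the fly ZSWIM8 orthologue, the substrate-recognition component of an SCF-like E3 ubiquitin ligase that promotes target-directed microRNA degradation by triggering Argonaute (AGO1) turnover. A nucleoplasmin NLS fragment lies directly downstream of the coding sequence, followed by the puromycin N-acetyltransferase gene and an SV40 polyadenylation signal annotated on the opposite strand. The record does not state how PuroR is linked to the upstream reading frame. As the name indicates, the wild-type construct is intended for rescue experiments, with the HA epitope available for detecting the protein.
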