Addgene plasmid #190608: HA-doraWT_rescue_construct
Purpose: Puromycin-selectable expression of HA-tagged Dora (CG34401) in Drosophila S2 cells
Depositing lab: David Bartel. Depositing organization: Whitehead Institute for Biomedical Research. Publication: Endogenous transcripts direct microRNA degradation in Drosophila, and this targeted degradation is required for proper embryonic development. Kingston ER, Blodgett LW, Bartel DP. Mol Cell. 2022 Sep 15. pii: S1097-2765(22)00849-8. doi: 10.1016/j.molcel.2022.08.029. PubMed 36150386.
Backbone
  Vector backbone: pAc-sgRNA-Cas9
  Backbone manufacturer: Ji-Long Liu
  Backbone size w/o insert (bp): 6300
  Total vector size (bp): 12595
  Modifications to backbone: double-digested with BstZ17I and SapI to disrupt sgRNA expression
  Vector type: Insect Expression
  Selectable markers: Puromycin
Growth in bacteria
  Bacterial resistance: Ampicillin, 100 μg/mL
  Growth temperature: 37°C
  Growth strain: DH5alpha
  Copy number: High Copy
Gene/Insert
  Gene/Insert name: Dorado (alt names: Dora; CG34401)
  Species: D. melanogaster (fly)
  Insert size (bp): 6457
  Entrez Gene: CG34401 (a.k.a. Dmel_CG34401, CG15037, CG17757, CG32542, CG7307, CG7317, Dmel\CG34401, Dmel_CG17757, Dmel_CG32542)
  Promoter: Actin-5c
  Tag / fusion protein: 3xHA (N terminal on insert)
  Cloning method: Restriction Enzyme; 5′ cloning site EcoRI (not destroyed); 3′ cloning site FseI (not destroyed)
  Sequencing primers: 5′ gagttcttgtgctgtgtgga
Terms and licenses: Academic/Nonprofit Terms; Industry Terms: Not Available to Industry
How to cite: HA-doraWT_rescue_construct was a gift from David Bartel (Addgene plasmid # 190608 ; http://n2t.net/addgene:190608 ; RRID:Addgene_190608)
